>Addgene plasmid #235000 | pDest17_EWSR1/ZNF384 fusion protein LCD (1-149) | addgene full sequence | sequence record 468720 | Addgene NGS Result
CTGGGCGGCGGCCAAAGCGGTCGGACAGTGCTCCGAGAACGGGTGCGCATAGAAATTGCATCAACGCATA
TAGCGCTAGCAGCACGCCATAGTGACTGGCGATGCTGTCGGAATGGACGATATCCCGCAAGAGGCCCGGC
AGTACCGGCATAACCAAGCCTATGCCTACAGCATCCAGGGTGACGGTGCCGAGGATGACGATGAGCGCAT
TGTTAGATTTCATACACGGTGCCTGACTGCGTTAGCAATTTAACTGTGATAAACTACCGCATTAAAGCTT
ATCGATGATAAGCTGTCAAACATGAGAATTCTTGAAGACGAAAGGGCCTCGTGATACGCCTATTTTTATA
GGTTAATGTCATGATAATAATGGTTTCTTAGACGTCAGGTGGCACTTTTCGGGGAAATGTGCGCGGAACC
CCTATTTGTTTATTTTTCTAAATACATTCAAATATGTATCCGCTCATGAGACAATAACCCTGATAAATGC
TTCAATAATATTGAAAAAGGAAGAGTATGAGTATTCAACATTTCCGTGTCGCCCTTATTCCCTTTTTTGC
GGCATTTTGCCTTCCTGTTTTTGCTCACCCAGAAACGCTGGTGAAAGTAAAAGATGCTGAAGATCAGTTG
GGTGCACGAGTGGGTTACATCGAACTGGATCTCAACAGCGGTAAGATCCTTGAGAGTTTTCGCCCCGAAG
AACGTTTTCCAATGATGAGCACTTTTAAAGTTCTGCTATGTGGCGCGGTATTATCCCGTGTTGACGCCGG
GCAAGAGCAACTCGGTCGCCGCATACACTATTCTCAGAATGACTTGGTTGAGTACTCACCAGTCACAGAA
AAGCATCTTACGGATGGCATGACAGTAAGAGAATTATGCAGTGCTGCCATAACCATGAGTGATAACACTG
CGGCCAACTTACTTCTGACAACGATCGGAGGACCGAAGGAGCTAACCGCTTTTTTGCACAACATGGGGGA
TCATGTAACTCGCCTTGATCGTTGGGAACCGGAGCTGAATGAAGCCATACCAAACGACGAGCGTGACACC
ACGATGCCTGCAGCAATGGCAACAACGTTGCGCAAACTATTAACTGGCGAACTACTTACTCTAGCTTCCC
GGCAACAATTAATAGACTGGATGGAGGCGGATAAAGTTGCAGGACCACTTCTGCGCTCGGCCCTTCCGGC
TGGCTGGTTTATTGCTGATAAATCTGGAGCCGGTGAGCGTGGGTCTCGCGGTATCATTGCAGCACTGGGG
CCAGATGGTAAGCCCTCCCGTATCGTAGTTATCTACACGACGGGGAGTCAGGCAACTATGGATGAACGAA
ATAGACAGATCGCTGAGATAGGTGCCTCACTGATTAAGCATTGGTAACTGTCAGACCAAGTTTACTCATA
TATACTTTAGATTGATTTAAAACTTCATTTTTAATTTAAAAGGATCTAGGTGAAGATCCTTTTTGATAAT
CTCATGACCAAAATCCCTTAACGTGAGTTTTCGTTCCACTGAGCGTCAGACCCCGTAGAAAAGATCAAAG
GATCTTCTTGAGATCCTTTTTTTCTGCGCGTAATCTGCTGCTTGCAAACAAAAAAACCACCGCTACCAGC
GGTGGTTTGTTTGCCGGATCAAGAGCTACCAACTCTTTTTCCGAAGGTAACTGGCTTCAGCAGAGCGCAG
ATACCAAATACTGTCCTTCTAGTGTAGCCGTAGTTAGGCCACCACTTCAAGAACTCTGTAGCACCGCCTA
CATACCTCGCTCTGCTAATCCTGTTACCAGTGGCTGCTGCCAGTGGCGATAAGTCGTGTCTTACCGGGTT
GGACTCAAGACGATAGTTACCGGATAAGGCGCAGCGGTCGGGCTGAACGGGGGGTTCGTGCACACAGCCC
AGCTTGGAGCGAACGACCTACACCGAACTGAGATACCTACAGCGTGAGCTATGAGAAAGCGCCACGCTTC
CCGAAGGGAGAAAGGCGGACAGGTATCCGGTAAGCGGCAGGGTCGGAACAGGAGAGCGCACGAGGGAGCT
TCCAGGGGGAAACGCCTGGTATCTTTATAGTCCTGTCGGGTTTCGCCACCTCTGACTTGAGCGTCGATTT
TTGTGATGCTCGTCAGGGGGGCGGAGCCTATGGAAAAACGCCAGCAACGCGGCCTTTTTACGGTTCCTGG
CCTTTTGCTGGCCTTTTGCTCACATGTTCTTTCCTGCGTTATCCCCTGATTCTGTGGATAACCGTATTAC
CGCCTTTGAGTGAGCTGATACCGCTCGCCGCAGCCGAACGACCGAGCGCAGCGAGTCAGTGAGCGAGGAA
GCGGAAGAGCGCCTGATGCGGTATTTTCTCCTTACGCATCTGTGCGGTATTTCACACCGCAATGGTGCAC
TCTCAGTACAATCTGCTCTGATGCCGCATAGTTAAGCCAGTATACACTCCGCTATCGCTACGTGACTGGG
TCATGGCTGCGCCCCGACACCCGCCAACACCCGCTGACGCGCCCTGACGGGCTTGTCTGCTCCCGGCATC
CGCTTACAGACAAGCTGTGACCGTCTCCGGGAGCTGCATGTGTCAGAGGTTTTCACCGTCATCACCGAAA
CGCGCGAGGCAGCTGCGGTAAAGCTCATCAGCGTGGTCGTGAAGCGATTCACAGATGTCTGCCTGTTCAT
CCGCGTCCAGCTCGTTGAGTTTCTCCAGAAGCGTTAATGTCTGGCTTCTGATAAAGCGGGCCATGTTAAG
GGCGGTTTTTTCCTGTTTGGTCACTGATGCCTCCGTGTAAGGGGGATTTCTGTTCATGGGGGTAATGATA
CCGATGAAACGAGAGAGGATGCTCACGATACGGGTTACTGATGATGAACATGCCCGGTTACTGGAACGTT
GTGAGGGTAAACAACTGGCGGTATGGATGCGGCGGGACCAGAGAAAAATCACTCAGGGTCAATGCCAGCG
CTTCGTTAATACAGATGTAGGTGTTCCACAGGGTAGCCAGCAGCATCCTGCGATGCAGATCCGGAACATA
ATGGTGCAGGGCGCTGACTTCCGCGTTTCCAGACTTTACGAAACACGGAAACCGAAGACCATTCATGTTG
TTGCTCAGGTCGCAGACGTTTTGCAGCAGCAGTCGCTTCACGTTCGCTCGCGTATCGGTGATTCATTCTG
CTAACCAGTAAGGCAACCCCGCCAGCCTAGCCGGGTCCTCAACGACAGGAGCACGATCATGCGCACCCGT
GGCCAGGACCCAACGCTGCCCGAGATGCGCCGCGTGCGGCTGCTGGAGATGGCGGACGCGATGGATATGT
TCTGCCAAGGGTTGGTTTGCGCATTCACAGTTCTCCGCAAGAATTGATTGGCTCCAATTCTTGGAGTGGT
GAATCCGTTAGCGAGGTGCCGCCGGCTTCCATTCAGGTCGAGGTGGCCCGGCTCCATGCACCGCGACGCA
ACGCGGGGAGGCAGACAAGGTATAGGGCGGCGCCTACAATCCATGCCAACCCGTTCCATGTGCTCGCCGA
GGCGGCATAAATCGCCGTGACGATCAGCGGTCCAATGATCGAAGTTAGGCTGGTAAGAGCCGCGAGCGAT
CCTTGAAGCTGTCCCTGATGGTCGTCATCTACCTGCCTGGACAGCATGGCCTGCAACGCGGGCATCCCGA
TGCCGCCGGAAGCGAGAAGAATCATAATGGGGAAGGCCATCCAGCCTCGCGTCGCGAACGCCAGCAAGAC
GTAGCCCAGCGCGTCGGCCGCCATGCCGGCGATAATGGCCTGCTTCTCGCCGAAACGTTTGGTGGCGGGA
CCAGTGACGAAGGCTTGAGCGAGGGCGTGCAAGATTCCGAATACCGCAAGCGACAGGCCGATCATCGTCG
CGCTCCAGCGAAAGCGGTCCTCGCCGAAAATGACCCAGAGCGCTGCCGGCACCTGTCCTACGAGTTGCAT
GATAAAGAAGACAGTCATAAGTGCGGCGACGATAGTCATGCCCCGCGCCCACCGGAAGGAGCTGACTGGG
TTGAAGGCTCTCAAGGGCATCGGTCGATCGACGCTCTCCCTTATGCGACTCCTGCATTAGGAAGCAGCCC
AGTAGTAGGTTGAGGCCGTTGAGCACCGCCGCCGCAAGGAATGGTGCATGCAAGGAGATGGCGCCCAACA
GTCCCCCGGCCACGGGGCCTGCCACCATACCCACGCCGAAACAAGCGCTCATGAGCCCGAAGTGGCGAGC
CCGATCTTCCCCATCGGTGATGTCGGCGATATAGGCGCCAGCAACCGCACCTGTGGCGCCGGTGATGCCG
GCCACGATGCGTCCGGCGTAGAGGATCGAGATCTCGATCCCGCGAAATTAATACGACTCACTATAGGGAG
ACCACAACGGTTTCCCTCTAGAAATAATTTTGTTTAACTTTAAGAAGGAGATATACATATGTCGTACTAC
CATCACCATCACCATCACCTCGAATCAACAAGTTTGTACAAAAAAGCAGGCTCCGAAAACCTGTATTTCC
AGGGTAGTCAGACCGGTAGCTATAGCCAGGCACCGAGTCAGTATAGTCAGCAGAGTAGTAGCTATGGCCA
GCAGAGTTCATTTCGCCAGGATCATCCGAGCAGTATGGGTGTTTATGGTCAGGAAAGCGGCGGCTTTAGC
GGCCCGGGTGAAAATCGTAGCATGAGCGGCCCGGATAATCGCGGCCGCGGTCGTGGTGGCTTTGATCGCG
GCGGCATGAGTCGTGGTGGTCGTGGCGGTGGTCGTGGTGGTATGGGCAGCGCCGGCGAACGCGGTGGTTT
TAATAAGCCGGGTGGCCCGATGGATGAAGGCCCGGATCTGGATCTGGAAAGCAGCGGTGCACTGGAACGT
CGTCGTAATAAGACCGCCGGTGGTCGCGAACGTGAAGGTCGTATGGAAGAAAGTCATTTTAATAGCAATC
CGTATTTCTGGCCGAGCATTCCGACCGTGAGTGGCTAAAACCCAGCTTTCTTGTACAAAGTGGTTGATTC
GAGGCTGCTAACAAAGCCCGAAAGGAAGCTGAGTTGGCTGCTGCCACCGCTGAGCAATAACTAGCATAAC
CCCTTGGGGCCTCTAAACGGGTCTTGAGGGGTTTTTTGCTGAAAGGAGGAACTATATCCGGATATCCACA
GGACGGGTGTGGTCGCCATGATCGCGTAGTCGATAGTGGCTCCAAGTAGCGAAGCGAGCAGGA
Features (pLannotate 1.2.2; 17 found; start..end, strand, type, name):
    271..299     -  promoter       tet promoter: E. coli promoter for tetracycline efflux protein gene
    412..516     +  promoter       AmpR promoter: bla
    517..1377    +  CDS            AmpR: β-lactamase; bla; confers resistance to ampicillin, carbenicillin, and related antibiotics
   1548..2136    +  rep_origin     ori: high-copy-number ColE1/pMB1/pBR322/pUC origin of replication
   2322..2461    -  misc_feature   bom: basis of mobility region from pBR322
   2563..2754    -  CDS            rop: Rop protein, which maintains plasmids at low copy number; rop
   2771..3151    +  CDS            YPB1_ECOLX: Protein predicted: Swiss-Prot protein existence level 4. From Escherichia coli.
   3393..4297    -  CDS            TcR (fragment): tetracycline efflux protein; tet; confers resistance to tetracycline
   4319..4337    +  promoter       T7 promoter: promoter for bacteriophage T7 RNA polymerase
   4369..4391    +  RBS            RBS: efficient ribosome binding site from bacteriophage T7 gene 10 (Olins and Rangwala, 1989)
   4409..4429    +  CDS            8xHis (fragment): 8xHis affinity tag
   4438..4462    +  protein_bind   attB1: mutant version of attB; recombination site for the Gateway® BP reaction BP Clonase™
   4489..4806    +  CDS            EWSR1 (fragment): EWS_HUMAN - Also known as EWS. Experimental evidence at protein level: Swiss-Prot protein existence level 1. Might normally function as a transcriptional repressor. EWS- fusion-proteins (EFPS) may play a role in the tumorigenic process. They may disturb gene expression by mimicking, or interfering with the normal function of CTD-POLII within the transcription initiation complex. They may also contribute to an aberrant activation of the fusion protein target genes. From Homo sapiens (Human).
   4940..4964    -  protein_bind   attB2: mutant version of attB; recombination site for the Gateway® BP reaction BP Clonase™
   4974..5023    +  CDS            SET1 (fragment): solubility-enhancement tag derived from T7 phage gene 10B
   5031..5078    +  terminator     T7 terminator: transcription terminator for bacteriophage T7 RNA polymerase
   5104..223     -  CDS            TcR (fragment) (across the origin): tetracycline efflux protein; tet; confers resistance to tetracycline
