[The description below was written by a language model from this plasmid's Addgene catalogue record and pLannotate feature annotations shown in this document.]
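Description:
pDest17_EWSR1/ZNF384 fusion protein LCD (1-149) is a bacterial expression plasmid of about 5.2 kb built on the Gateway destination vector pDest17. It carries a pBR322-type backbone, with a ColE1/pMB1 origin accompanied by the bom region and the rop gene, which holds the plasmid at low copy number in agreement with the catalogue entry. Selection is by ampicillin through the β-lactamase gene under its own promoter. Fragments of the tetracycline efflux gene and its promoter are also annotated, but these are interrupted remnants of the parental backbone and are not listed as a usable marker.

The expression cassette runs from a T7 promoter and the phage T7 gene 10 ribosome binding site into an N-terminal histidine tag. The tag is recorded as 6xHis and was detected by the annotation software as a partial 8xHis match. It is followed by attB1, the insert, attB2 and a T7 terminator. The attB sites are the scars of Gateway recombination used to move the insert into the vector. The short annotated match to a T7 gene 10B-derived solubility tag lies downstream of attB2 and is probably vector sequence rather than part of the expressed protein.

The insert is a codon-optimized synthetic sequence encoding residues 1–149 of the low-complexity domain (LCD) of the human EWSR1/ZNF384 oncogenic fusion protein. The annotation recognizes only an EWSR1-derived stretch within it. A TEV protease site between the tag and the insert, recorded in the catalogue but not separately annotated, allows tag removal and leaves a Gly-Ser remnant at the N terminus. The plasmid is meant for T7 RNA polymerase-driven production of the protein in E. coli and its purification through the His tag.
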