Addgene plasmid #235000: pDest17_EWSR1/ZNF384 fusion protein LCD (1-149)
Purpose: Bacterial expression of N-terminally 6His tagged EWSR1/ZNF384
Depositing lab: Tanja Mittag. Depositing organization: St. Jude Children's Research Hospital.
Backbone
  Vector backbone: pDest17
  Backbone manufacturer: GeneUniversal Inc.
  Vector type: Bacterial Expression
Growth in bacteria
  Bacterial resistance: Ampicillin, 100 μg/mL
  Growth temperature: 37°C
  Growth strain: DH5alpha
  Copy number: Low Copy
Gene/Insert
  Gene/Insert name: EWSR1/ZNF384 (Ewing sarcoma RNA binding protein 1/ Zinc finger protein 384) fusion protein
  Species: H. sapiens (human)
  Entrez Gene: ZNF384 (a.k.a. CAGH1, CAGH1A, CIZ, ERDA2, NMP4, NP, TNRC1); EWSR1 (a.k.a. EWS, EWS-FLI1)
  Promoter: T7
  Tag / fusion protein: 6xHis-TEV (N terminal on backbone)
  Cloning method: Gateway Cloning
Resource information
  A portion of this plasmid was derived from a plasmid made by: Codon optimized gene synthesis
Terms and licenses: Academic/Nonprofit Terms; Industry Terms: Not Available to Industry
Depositor comments: TEV cleavage leaves N-terminal GS tag
How to cite: pDest17_EWSR1/ZNF384 fusion protein LCD (1-149) was a gift from Tanja Mittag (Addgene plasmid # 235000 ; http://n2t.net/addgene:235000 ; RRID:Addgene_235000)
